>Addgene plasmid #67732 | pfMDH_K381A | addgene partial sequence | sequence record 123871 | pBRrevBam 5'-GGTGATGTCGGCGATATAGG-3'
TGGCGCCGGTGATGCCGGCCACGATGCGTCCGGCGTAGAGGATCGAGATCGATCTCGATCCCGCGAAATT
AATACGACTCACTATAGGGGAATTGTGAGCGGATAACAATTCCCCTCTAGAAATAATTTTGTTTAACTTT
AAGAAGGAGATATACATATGAAACTGAACAAACAGAATCTGACCCAGCTGGCACCGGAAGTTAAACTGCC
TGCATATACCCTGGCAGATACCCGTCAGGGTATTGCACATATTGGTGTTGGTGGTTTTCATCGTGCACAT
CAGGCATATTATACCGATGCACTGATGAATACAGGTGAAGGTCTGGATTGGAGCATTTGCGGTGTTGGTC
TGCGTAGCGAAGATCGTAAAGCACGTGATGATCTGGCAGGTCAGGATTACCTGTTTACCCTGTATGAACT
GGGCGATACCGATGATACCGAAGTTCGTGTTATTGGTAGCATTAGCGATATGCTGCTGGCAGAAGATAGC
GCACAGGCACTGATTGATAAACTGGCAAGTCCGGAAATTCGTATTGTTAGCCTGACCATTACCGAAGGTG
GTTATTGTATTGATGATAGCAACGGTGAATTTATGGCACATCTGCCGCAGATTCAGCACGATCTGGCACA
TCCGAGCAGCCCGAAAACCGTTTTTGGTTTTATTTGTGCAGCACTGACACAGCGTCGTGCAGCAGGTATT
CCGGCATTTACCGTTATGAGCTGTGATAACCTGCCGCATAATGGTGCAGTTACCCGTAAAGCCCTGCTGG
CATTTGCAGCCCTGCATAATGCAGAACTGCATGATTGGATTAAAGCCCATGTTAGCTTTCCGAATGCAAT
GGTTGATCGTATTACCCCGATGACCAGCACCGCACATCGTCTGCAACTGCATGACGAACATGGTATTGAT
GATGCATGGCCTGTTGTTTGTGAACCGTTTGTTCAGTGGGTTCTGGAAGATAAATTTGTTAATGGTCGTC
CGGCATGGGAAAA
