>Addgene plasmid #67732 | pfMDH_K381A | addgene partial sequence | sequence record 123872 | T7term 5'-GCTAGTTATTGCTCAGCGG-3'
GCAGCCGGATCTCAGTGGTGGTGGTGGTGGTGCTCGAGGCTACCAACAGGTTTTTTCAGCAGATGTTTCA
GGGTGGTGGTAACACCATTATCACGCAGGCTACCATAACAACGTTCAAATGCGGCAACAAATTCCGGACT
ATTCGGAATTGCGGTGCCAAAAATTTCTTCAACTGCCAGCAGACGCTGGCTAATCAGTGCATCATCTGAA
ACCAGACCCTGACAAAATTCTGCACGCGGATCAGGAATGGTATAGCTCACACCATTTTCATCAACGCCTT
TCAGATACAGTGCCCATGCTGCAACAACCAGTGCTGCACGTTCGGTTTCACGACCATCTGCAATCAGACG
ATTAATTGTCGGAACGGTAAATTTAGGAAACGCGCTGCTACCATCACTACAAACACGTTCCAGCTGATCT
GCAATTGCCTGATTGCTAAAACGATCAACCAGGGTCTGTTTATAATCGGTCAGATCAATACCCGGAACCG
GAGCCAGATTCGGGGTCACATCCAGATCCATATATGCACGCATATAGGCAACAAACA
