[The description below was written by a language model from this plasmid's Addgene catalogue record.]
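Description:
pfMDH_K381A is a bacterial expression plasmid built on the Novagen pET29b(+) backbone, carrying a mutant form of mannitol 2-dehydrogenase (pfMDH, also called mtlD) from Pseudomonas fluorescens. The total construct is about 6.7 kb, of which roughly 1.5 kb is the insert. It is maintained in E. coli under kanamycin selection and is recorded as high copy. The record lists DH10B, a cloning strain, as the propagation host. No feature table accompanies the entry, so the origin of replication and other backbone elements are not itemised beyond what the pET29b(+) designation implies.

The coding sequence was codon optimized for E. coli and inserted by Gibson assembly downstream of the T7 promoter. Transcription therefore depends on T7 RNA polymerase, which is usually supplied by an expression host carrying an inducible copy of that polymerase gene. The protein is fused at its C terminus to the 6x-His tag provided by the backbone, which allows purification by immobilised metal affinity chromatography. The defining feature of this construct is a single point substitution that changes lysine 381 to alanine.

The plasmid is intended for recombinant production of the K381A variant. The associated work concerns quantitative functional characterization of conserved molecular interactions in the enzyme's active site. This suggests the alanine substitution is used to probe the contribution of that lysine by comparing the purified mutant with the wild-type enzyme, although the record does not state the specific role of the residue.
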