Addgene plasmid #67732: pfMDH_K381A
Purpose: Expresses K381A mutant of mannitol 2-dehydrogenase from Pseudomonas fluorescens, codon optimized for expression in E. coli
Depositing lab: Justin Siegel. Depositing organization: University of California, Davis. Publication: Quantitative functional characterization of conserved molecular interactions in the active site of mannitol 2-dehydrogenase. Lucas JE, Siegel JB. Protein Sci. 2015 Jun;24(6):936-45. doi: 10.1002/pro.2669. Epub 2015 Apr 2. PubMed 25752240.
Backbone
  Vector backbone: pET29b(+)
  Backbone manufacturer: Novagen
  Backbone size w/o insert (bp): 5232
  Total vector size (bp): 6714
  Vector type: Bacterial Expression
Growth in bacteria
  Bacterial resistance: Kanamycin, 50 μg/mL
  Growth temperature: 37°C
  Growth strain: DH10B
  Copy number: High Copy
Gene/Insert
  Gene/Insert name: Mannitol 2-Dehydrogenase from Pseudomonas fluorescens (alt names: pfMDH; mtlD)
  Species: Pseudomonas fluorescens
  Insert size (bp): 1485
  Mutation: Changed lysine 381 to alanine
  GenBank ID: AAC04472.1
  Promoter: T7
  Tag / fusion protein: 6x-His tag (C terminal on backbone)
  Cloning method: Gibson Cloning
  Sequencing primers: 5′ T7; 3′ T7term
Terms and licenses: Academic/Nonprofit Terms; Industry Terms: Not Available to Industry
How to cite: pfMDH_K381A was a gift from Justin Siegel (Addgene plasmid # 67732 ; http://n2t.net/addgene:67732 ; RRID:Addgene_67732)
